>Addgene plasmid #138923 | pPD183 ZF158x6-Compact_EYFP v1 | addgene full sequence | sequence record 324519 | Addgene NGS Result
GTGCCACCTGACGTCGACGGATCGGGAGATCTGAATTACGATCTGTAGATGGAGAATTTGTAGATGGAGG
ATCGGTAGATGGAAAATTAGTAGATGGACGATCGGTAGATGGATAATTAGTAGATGGACGATCCCTCTAG
AGGGTATATAATGGGGGCCACTAGTCTACTACCAGAGCTCATCGCTAGCGCCACCATGGTGAGCAAGGGC
GAGGAGCTGTTCACCGGGGTGGTGCCCATCCTGGTCGAGCTGGACGGCGACGTAAACGGCCACAAGTTCA
GCGTGTCCGGCGAGGGCGAGGGCGATGCCACCTACGGCAAGCTGACCCTGAAGTTCATCTGCACCACCGG
CAAGCTGCCCGTGCCCTGGCCCACCCTCGTGACCACCTTCGGCTACGGCCTGCAGTGCTTCGCCCGCTAC
CCCGACCACATGAAGCAGCACGACTTCTTCAAGTCCGCCATGCCCGAAGGCTACGTCCAGGAGCGCACCA
TCTTCTTCAAGGACGACGGCAACTACAAGACCCGCGCCGAGGTGAAGTTCGAGGGCGACACCCTGGTGAA
CCGCATCGAGCTGAAGGGCATCGACTTCAAGGAGGACGGCAACATCCTGGGGCACAAGCTGGAGTACAAC
TACAACAGCCACAACGTCTATATCATGGCCGACAAGCAGAAGAACGGCATCAAGGTGAACTTCAAGATCC
GCCACAACATCGAGGACGGCAGCGTGCAGCTCGCCGACCACTACCAGCAGAACACCCCCATCGGCGACGG
CCCCGTGCTGCTGCCCGACAACCACTACCTGAGCTACCAGTCCGCCCTGAGCAAAGACCCCAACGAGAAG
CGCGATCACATGGTCCTGCTGGAGTTCGTGACCGCCGCCGGGATCACTCTCGGCATGGACGAGCTGTACA
AGTAGGCGGCCGCTCGAGTCTAGAGGGCCCGTTTAAACCCGCTGATCAGCCTCGACTGTGCCTTCTAGTT
GCCAGCCATCTGTTGTTTGCCCCTCCCCCGTGCCTTCCTTGACCCTGGAAGGTGCCACTCCCACTGTCCT
TTCCTAATAAAATGAGGAAATTGCATCGCATTGTCTGAGTAGGTGTCATTCTATTCTGGGGGGTGGGGTG
GGGCAGGACAGCAAGGGGGAGGATTGGGAAGTCAATAGCAGGCATGCTGGGGATGCGGTGGGCTCTATGG
CTTCTGAGGCGGAAAGAACCAGCTGGGGCTCTAGGGGGTATCCCC
[124 nt withheld, positions 1236-1359]
C
[91 nt withheld, positions 1361-1451]
A
[49 nt withheld, positions 1453-1501]
CCTTTGACGTTGGAGTCCACGTTCTTT
[37 nt withheld, positions 1529-1565]
ACCCTATCTCGGTCTATTCTTTTGATTTATAAGGGATTTTGCCGATTTCGGCCTATTGGTTAAAAAATGA
GCTGATTTAACAAAAATTTAACGCGAATTAATTCTGTGGAATGTGTGTCAGTTAGGCTCAATTAGTCAGC
AACCATAGTCCCGCCCCTAACTCCGCCCATCCCGCCCCTAACTCCGCCCAGTTCCGCCCATTCTCCGCCC
CATGGCTGACTAATTTTTTTTATTTATGCAGAGGCCGAGGCCGCCTCTGCCTCTGAGCTATTCCAGAAGT
AGTGAGGAGGCTTTTTTGGAGGCCTAGGCTTTTGCAAAAAGCTCCCGGGAGCTTGTATATCCATTTTCGG
AGGTTGGGCTTCGGAATCGTTTTCCGGGACGCCGGCTGGATGATCCTCCAGCGCGGGGATCTCATGCTGG
AGTTCTTCGCCCACCCCAACTTGTTTATTGCAGCTTATAATGGTTACAAATAAAGCAATAGCATCACAAA
TTTCACAAATAAAGCATTTTTTTCACTGCATTCTAGTTGTGGTTTGTCCAAACTCATCAATGTATCTTAT
CATGTCTGTATACCGTCGACCTCTAGCTAGAGCTTGGCGTAATCATGGTCATAGCTGTTTCCTGTGTGAA
ATTGTTATCCGCTCACAATTCCACACAACATACGAGCCGGAAGCATAAAGTGTAAAGCCTGGGGTGCCTA
ATGAGTGAGCTAACTCACATTAATTGCGTTGCGCTCACTGCCCGCTTTCCAGTCGGGAAACCTGTCGTGC
CAGCTGCATTAATGAATCGGCCAACGCGCGGGGAGAGGCGGTTTGCGTATTGGGCGCTCTTCCGCTTCCT
CGCTCACTGACTCGCTGCGCTCGGTCGTTCGGCTGCGGCGAGCGGTATCAGCTCACTCAAAGGCGGTAAT
ACGGTTATCCACAGAATCAGGGGATAACGCAGGAAAGAACATGTGAGCAAAAGGCCAGCAAAAGGCCAGG
AACCGTAAAAAGGCCGCGTTGCTGGCGTTTTTCCATAGGCTCCGCCCCCCTGACGAGCATCACAAAAATC
GACGCTCAAGTCAGAGGTGGCGAAACCCGACAGGACTATAAAGATACCAGGCGTTTCCCCCTGGAAGCTC
CCTCGTGCGCTCTCCTGTTCCGACCCTGCCGCTTACCGGATACCTGTCCGCCTTTCTCCCTTCGGGAAGC
GTGGCGCTTTCTCATAGCTCACGCTGTAGGTATCTCAGTTCGGTGTAGGTCGTTCGCTCCAAGCTGGGCT
GTGTGCACGAACCCCCCGTTCAGCCCGACCGCTGCGCCTTATCCGGTAACTATCGTCTTGAGTCCAACCC
GGTAAGACACGACTTATCGCCACTGGCAGCAGCCACTGGTAACAGGATTAGCAGAGCGAGGTATGTAGGC
GGTGCTACAGAGTTCTTGAAGTGGTGGCCTAACTACGGCTACACTAGAAGAACAGTATTTGGTATCTGCG
CTCTGCTGAAGCCAGTTACCTTCGGAAAAAGAGTTGGTAGCTCTTGATCCGGCAAACAAACCACCGCTGG
TAGCGGTGGTTTTTTTGTTTGCAAGCAGCAGATTACGCGCAGAAAAAAAGGATCTCAAGAAGATCCTTTG
ATCTTTTCTACGGGGTCTGACGCTCAGTGGAACGAAAACTCACGTTAAGGGATTTTGGTCATGAGATTAT
CAAAAAGGATCTTCACCTAGATCCTTTTAAATTAAAAATGAAGTTTTAAATCAATCTAAAGTATATATGA
GTAAACTTGGTCTGACAGTTACCAATGCTTAATCAGTGAGGCACCTATCTCAGCGATCTGTCTATTTCGT
TCATCCATAGTTGCCTGACTCCCCGTCGTGTAGATAACTACGATACGGGAGGGCTTACCATCTGGCCCCA
GTGCTGCAATGATACCGCGAGATCCACGCTCACCGGCTCCAGATTTATCAGCAATAAACCAGCCAGCCGG
AAGGGCCGAGCGCAGAAGTGGTCCTGCAACTTTATCCGCCTCCATCCAGTCTATTAATTGTTGCCGGGAA
GCTAGAGTAAGTAGTTCGCCAGTTAATAGTTTGCGCAACGTTGTTGCCATTGCTACAGGCATCGTGGTGT
CACGCTCGTCGTTTGGTATGGCTTCATTCAGCTCCGGTTCCCAACGATCAAGGCGAGTTACATGATCCCC
CATGTTGTGCAAAAAAGCGGTTAGCTCCTTCGGTCCTCCGATCGTTGTCAGAAGTAAGTTGGCCGCAGTG
TTATCACTCATGGTTATGGCAGCACTGCATAATTCTCTTACTGTCATGCCATCCGTAAGATGCTTTTCTG
TGACTGGTGAGTACTCAACCAAGTCATTCTGAGAATAGTGTATGCGGCGACCGAGTTGCTCTTGCCCGGC
GTCAATACGGGATAATACCGCGCCACATAGCAGAACTTTAAAAGTGCTCATCATTGGAAAACGTTCTTCG
GGGCGAAAACTCTCAAGGATCTTACCGCTGTTGAGATCCAGTTCGATGTAACCCACTCGTGCACCCAACT
GATCTTCAGCATCTTTTACTTTCACCAGCGTTTCTGGGTGAGCAAAAACAGGAAGGCAAAATGCCGCAAA
AAAGGGAATAAGGGCGACACGGAAATGTTGAATACTCATACTCTTCCTTTTTCAATATTATTGAAGCATT
TATCAGGGTTATTGTCTCATGAGCGGATACATATTTGAATGTATTTAGAAAAATAAACAAATAGGGGTTC
CGCGCACATTTCCCCGAAAA
Features (pLannotate 1.2.2; 16 found; start..end, strand, type, name):
    138..154     +  promoter       minP (fragment): minimal TATA-box promoter with low basal activity
    196..912     +  CDS            EYFP: EYFP is a basic (constitutively fluorescent) green/yellow fluorescent protein published in 1996, derived from Aequorea victoria. It is reported to be a very rapidly-maturing weak dimer with high acid sensitivity.
    966..1077    +  polyA_signal   bGH poly(A) signal: bovine growth hormone polyadenylation signal
   1194..1215    +  promoter       SV40 promoter (fragment): SV40 enhancer and early promoter
   1236..1664    +  rep_origin     f1 ori (sequence partly withheld): f1 bacteriophage origin of replication; arrow indicates direction of (+) strand synthesis
   1669..1691    +  promoter       SV40 promoter (fragment): SV40 enhancer and early promoter
   1692..1883    +  promoter       SV40 promoter: SV40 early promoter
   1910..2008    +  CDS            ble (fragment): BLE_KLEPN - Experimental evidence at protein level: Swiss-Prot protein existence level 1. Binding protein with a strong affinity to the bleomycin family of antibiotics. Binds to CL990; an antimitotic-antibiotic compound. From Klebsiella pneumoniae.
   2003..2124    +  polyA_signal   SV40 poly(A) signal: SV40 polyadenylation signal
   2197..2213    -  protein_bind   lac operator: The lac repressor binds to the lac operator to inhibit transcription in E. coli. This inhibition can be relieved by adding lactose or isopropyl-β-D-thiogalactopyranoside (IPTG). lac repressor encoded by lacI
   2221..2251    -  promoter       lac promoter: promoter for the E. coli lac operon
   2266..2287    -  protein_bind   CAP binding site: CAP binding activates transcription in the presence of cAMP. E. coli catabolite activator protein
   2300..2392    -  CDS            lacI (fragment): lac repressor; lacI; The lac repressor binds to the lac operator to inhibit transcription in E. coli. This inhibition can be relieved by adding lactose or isopropyl-β-D-thiogalactopyranoside (IPTG).
   2575..3163    -  rep_origin     ori: high-copy-number ColE1/pMB1/pBR322/pUC origin of replication
   3334..4194    -  CDS            AmpR: β-lactamase; bla; confers resistance to ampicillin, carbenicillin, and related antibiotics
   4195..4299    -  promoter       AmpR promoter: bla
