[The description below was written by a language model from this plasmid's Addgene catalogue record and pLannotate feature annotations shown in this document.]
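Description:
pPD183 ZF158x6-Compact_EYFP v1 is a 4.3 kb mammalian expression reporter plasmid from the COMET synthetic biology toolkit, built on the pPD152 Reporter Template v2 backbone. It is propagated in E. coli as a high-copy plasmid through a ColE1/pUC-type origin and selected with ampicillin via the β-lactamase gene and its native promoter. An f1 phage origin is also present, along with lac promoter/operator and lacI fragments that appear to be backbone remnants.

The payload is a synthetic inducible promoter, ZF158x6-Compact v1, cloned between retained BglII and NheI sites upstream of EYFP. As the name indicates, it consists of six binding sites for the ZF158 zinc finger domain in a compact arrangement. The annotation does not mark these sites individually, but it does detect a minimal TATA-box promoter fragment just upstream of the EYFP coding sequence, which is followed by a bovine growth hormone polyadenylation signal. A minimal promoter has low basal activity on its own, so yellow fluorescence should depend on recruitment of a cognate ZF158-based transcription factor supplied in trans. The depositor notes that this v1 version carries alternative, less potent nucleotides flanking the ZF158 binding sites, implying weaker output than a related variant.

Downstream, an SV40 early promoter and SV40 poly(A) signal flank only a short fragment of the ble bleomycin-family resistance gene, so a functional mammalian selection marker does not appear to be present. The construct is therefore best suited to transient transfection, serving as a readout for characterizing ZF158 activators or repressors and for composing genetic programs in mammalian cells.
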