Addgene plasmid #138923: pPD183 ZF158x6-Compact_EYFP v1
Purpose: EYFP reporter vector for the ZF158x6-Compact promoter
Depositing lab: Joshua Leonard. Depositing organization: Northwestern University. Publication: The COMET toolkit for composing customizable genetic programs in mammalian cells. Donahue PS, Draut JW, Muldoon JJ, Edelstein HI, Bagheri N, Leonard JN. Nat Commun. 2020 Feb 7;11(1):779. doi: 10.1038/s41467-019-14147-5. PubMed 32034124.
Backbone
  Vector backbone: pPD152 Reporter Template v2
  Vector type: Mammalian Expression, Synthetic Biology
Growth in bacteria
  Bacterial resistance: Ampicillin, 100 μg/mL
  Growth temperature: 37°C
  Growth strain: DH5alpha
  Copy number: High Copy
Gene/Insert
  Gene/Insert name: ZF158x6-Compact v1
  Species: Synthetic
  Promoter: ZF158x6-Compact v1
  Cloning method: Restriction Enzyme; 5′ cloning site BglII (not destroyed); 3′ cloning site NheI (not destroyed)
  Sequencing primers: 5′ CGACACGGAAATGTTGAATAC; 3′ TAGAAGGCACAGTCGAGG
Terms and licenses: Academic/Nonprofit Terms; Industry Terms: Not Available to Industry
Depositor comments: Leonard Lab plasmid reference number: L1448. This plasmid has alternative, less-potent nucleotides flanking the ZF158 binding sites.
How to cite: pPD183 ZF158x6-Compact_EYFP v1 was a gift from Joshua Leonard (Addgene plasmid # 138923 ; http://n2t.net/addgene:138923 ; RRID:Addgene_138923)
