>Addgene plasmid #138923 | pPD183 ZF158x6-Compact_EYFP v1 | depositor partial sequence | sequence record 268513 | ZF158x6-Compact promoter v1
AGATCTGAATTACGATCTGTAGATGGAGAATTTGTAGATGGAGGATCGGTAGATGGAAAATTAGTAGATG
GACGATCGGTAGATGGATAATTAGTAGATGGACGATCCCTCTAGAGGGTATATAATGGGGGCCACTAGTC
TACTACCAGAGCTCATCGCTAGC
